Addgene plasmid #104663: pUG41800
Purpose: Cloning Module
Depositing lab: Marco Trujillo. Depositing organization: Leibniz Institute of Plant Biochemistry (IPB). Publication: UbiGate: a synthetic biology toolbox to analyse ubiquitination. Kowarschik K, Hoehenwarter W, Marillonnet S, Trujillo M. New Phytol. 2018 Mar;217(4):1749-1763. doi: 10.1111/nph.14900. Epub 2017 Nov 30. PubMed 29194629.
Backbone
  Vector backbone: pUC19-derived
  Backbone manufacturer: self-made
  Backbone size w/o insert (bp): 3298
  Vector type: Synthetic Biology
Growth in bacteria
  Bacterial resistance: Spectinomycin, 50 μg/mL
  Growth temperature: 37°C
  Growth strain: DH5alpha
  Copy number: High Copy
Gene/Insert
  Gene/Insert name: EL#5 (alt name: endlinker fragment)
  Species: Synthetic
  Insert size (bp): 28
  Cloning method: Unknown
  Sequencing primers: 5′ moclof, agcgaggaagcggaagagcg
Terms and licenses: Academic/Nonprofit Terms; Industry Terms: Not Available to Industry
Depositor comments: Level 2 end linker
How to cite: pUG41800 was a gift from Marco Trujillo (Addgene plasmid # 104663 ; http://n2t.net/addgene:104663 ; RRID:Addgene_104663)
