[The description below was written by a language model from this plasmid's Addgene catalogue record and pLannotate feature annotations shown in this document.]
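Description:
pUG41800 is a small, high-copy cloning module from the UbiGate toolbox, a modular synthetic-biology system for assembling constructs used to analyse ubiquitination. It is built on a self-made pUC19-derived backbone and is propagated in E. coli through the ColE1/pUC-type origin of replication. Selection is with spectinomycin, conferred by the aadA (SmR) aminoglycoside adenylyltransferase gene. An AmpR (bla) promoter annotated nearby, together with short integrase and gentamicin acetyltransferase fragments, appears to be remnant sequence flanking the resistance cassette rather than functional genes. Fragments of rop, bom and lacI are likewise backbone leftovers.

The recorded insert is a 28 bp synthetic end-linker fragment, EL#5, described by the depositor as a Level 2 end linker. In hierarchical modular cloning schemes, such a part is added to a multigene assembly reaction to bridge the last transcription unit to the destination vector and so close the construct. The position number corresponds to how many units are being joined, although the record does not spell out the overhangs or the restriction enzymes involved. The linker is too short to be annotated in either feature table.

The tables do show a lac promoter with operator and CAP binding site, a partial pUC multiple cloning site, and a lacZα fragment. Between these lies a roughly 465 bp stretch with homology to the Potato virus X replicase. The record does not explain this stretch, and its position suggests stuffer sequence rather than an expressed product. The plasmid carries no expression payload for plants or other hosts. The depositor and repository sequences differ by only two nucleotides in length and carry the same features in opposite orientations.
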