Features (pLannotate 1.2.2; 14 found; start..end, strand, type, name):
     16..173     +  CDS            lacZα (fragment): LacZα fragment of β-galactosidase; lacZ fragment
    179..278     -  misc_feature   bom (fragment): basis of mobility region from pBR322
    380..415     -  CDS            rop (fragment): Rop protein, which maintains plasmids at low copy number; rop
    510..614     +  promoter       AmpR promoter: bla
    605..685     -  CDS            int (fragment): INT2_ECOLX - Protein inferred from homology: Swiss-Prot protein existence level 3. Putative integrase believed to be involved in the insertion of antibiotic resistance genes into plasmids and transposons. From Escherichia coli.
    771..827     +  CDS            GmR (fragment): gentamycin acetyltransferase; aacC1; confers resistance to gentamycin
    834..1625    +  CDS            SmR: aminoglycoside adenylyltransferase (Murphy, 1985); aadA; confers resistance to spectinomycin and streptomycin
   1796..2384    +  rep_origin     ori: high-copy-number ColE1/pMB1/pBR322/pUC origin of replication
   2567..2659    +  CDS            lacI (fragment): lac repressor; lacI; The lac repressor binds to the lac operator to inhibit transcription in E. coli. This inhibition can be relieved by adding lactose or isopropyl-β-D-thiogalactopyranoside (IPTG).
   2672..2693    +  protein_bind   CAP binding site: CAP binding activates transcription in the presence of cAMP. E. coli catabolite activator protein
   2708..2738    +  promoter       lac promoter: promoter for the E. coli lac operon
   2746..2762    +  protein_bind   lac operator: The lac repressor binds to the lac operator to inhibit transcription in E. coli. This inhibition can be relieved by adding lactose or isopropyl-β-D-thiogalactopyranoside (IPTG). lac repressor encoded by lacI
   2799..2836    -  misc_feature   MCS (fragment): pUC18/19 multiple cloning site
   2884..30      +  CDS            RDRP_PVXX3 (fragment) (across the origin): Protein inferred from homology: Swiss-Prot protein existence level 3. RNA replication. The central part of this protein possibly functions as an ATP-binding helicase (Probable). From Potato virus X (strain X3) (PVX).
>Addgene plasmid #104663 | pUG41800 | depositor full sequence | sequence record 198492 | Full Sequence
GGGTACCGAGCTCGAATTCACTGGCCGTCGTTTTACAACGTCGTGACTGGGAAAACCCTGGCGTTACCCA
ACTTAATCGCCTTGCAGCACATCCCCCTTTCGCCAGCTGGCGTAATAGCGAAGAGGCCCGCACCGATCGC
CCTTCCCAACAGTTGCGCAGCCTGAATGGCGAATGGCGCCTGATGCGGTATTTTCTCCTTACGCATCTGT
GCGGTATTTCACACCGCATATGGTGCACTCTCAGTACAATCTGCTCTGATGCCGCATAGTTAAGCCAGCC
CCGACACCCGCCAACACCCGCTGACGCGCCCTGACGGGCTTGTCTGCTCCCGGCATCCGCTTACAGACAA
GCTGTGACCATCTCCGGGAGCTGCATGTGTCAGAGGTTTTCACCGTCATCACCGAAACGCGCGAGTCGAA
AGGGCCTCGTGATACGCCTATTTTTATAGGTTAATGTCATGATAATAATGGTTTCTTAGACGTCAGGTGG
CACTTTTCGGGGAAATGTGCGCGGAACCCCTATTTGTTTATTTTTCTAAATACATTCAAATATGTATCCG
CTCATGAGACAATAACCCTGATAAATGCTTCAATAATATTGAAAAAGGAAGAGTATGCGCTCACGCAACT
GGTCCAGAACCTTGACCGAACGCAGCGGTGGTAACGGCGCAGTGGCGGTTTTCATGGCTTGTTATGACTG
TTTTTTTGGGGTACAGTCTATGCCTCGGGCATCCAAGCAGCAAGCGCGTTACGCCGTGGGTCGATGTTTG
ATGTTATGGAGCAGCAACGATGTTACGCAGCAGGGCAGTCGCCCTAAAACAAAGTTAAACATCATGAGGG
AAGCGGTGATCGCCGAAGTATCGACTCAACTATCAGAGGTAGTTGGCGTCATCGAGCGCCATCTCGAACC
GACGTTGCTGGCCGTACATTTGTACGGCTCCGCAGTGGATGGCGGCCTGAAGCCACACAGTGATATTGAT
TTGCTGGTTACGGTGACCGTAAGGCTTGATGAAACAACGCGGCGAGCTTTGATCAACGACCTTTTGGAAA
CTTCGGCTTCCCCTGGAGAGAGCGAGATTCTCCGCGCTGTAGAAGTCACCATTGTTGTGCACGACGACAT
CATTCCGTGGCGTTATCCAGCTAAGCGCGAACTGCAATTTGGAGAATGGCAGCGCAATGACATTCTTGCA
GGTATCTTCGAGCCAGCCACGATCGACATTGATCTGGCTATCTTGCTGACAAAAGCAAGAGAACATAGCG
TTGCCTTGGTAGGTCCAGCGGCGGAGGAACTCTTTGATCCGGTTCCTGAACAGGATCTATTTGAGGCGCT
AAATGAAACCTTAACGCTATGGAACTCGCCGCCCGACTGGGCTGGCGATGAGCGAAATGTAGTGCTTACG
TTGTCCCGCATTTGGTACAGCGCAGTAACCGGCAAAATCGCGCCGAAGGATGTCGCTGCCGACTGGGCAA
TGGAGCGCCTGCCGGCCCAGTATCAGCCCGTCATACTTGAAGCTAGACAGGCTTATCTTGGACAAGAAGA
AGATCGCTTGGCCTCGCGCGCAGATCAGTTGGAAGAATTTGTCCACTACGTGAAAGGCGAGATCACCAAG
GTAGTCGGCAAATAACTGTCAGACCAAGTTTACTCATATATACTTTAGATTGATTTAAAACTTCATTTTT
AATTTAAAAGGATCTAGGTGAAGATCCTTTTTGATAATCTCATGACCAAAATCCCTTAACGTGAGTTTTC
GTTCCACTGAGCGTCAGACCCCGTAGAAAAGATCAAAGGATCTTCTTGAGATCCTTTTTTTCTGCGCGTA
ATCTGCTGCTTGCAAACAAAAAAACCACCGCTACCAGCGGTGGTTTGTTTGCCGGATCAAGAGCTACCAA
CTCTTTTTCCGAAGGTAACTGGCTTCAGCAGAGCGCAGATACCAAATACTGTCCTTCTAGTGTAGCCGTA
GTTAGGCCACCACTTCAAGAACTCTGTAGCACCGCCTACATACCTCGCTCTGCTAATCCTGTTACCAGTG
GCTGCTGCCAGTGGCGATAAGTCGTGTCTTACCGGGTTGGACTCAAGACGATAGTTACCGGATAAGGCGC
AGCGGTCGGGCTGAACGGGGGGTTCGTGCACACAGCCCAGCTTGGAGCGAACGACCTACACCGAACTGAG
ATACCTACAGCGTGAGCTATGAGAAAGCGCCACGCTTCCCGAAGGGAGAAAGGCGGACAGGTATCCGGTA
AGCGGCAGGGTCGGAACAGGAGAGCGCACGAGGGAGCTTCCAGGGGGAAACGCCTGGTATCTTTATAGTC
CTGTCGGGTTTCGCCACCTCTGACTTGAGCGTCGATTTTTGTGATGCTCGTCAGGGGGGCGGAGCCTATG
GAAAAACGCCAGCAACGCGGCCTTTTTACGGTTCCTGGCCTTTTGCTGGCCTTTTGCTCACATGTTCTTT
CCTGCGTTATCCCCTGATTCTGTGGATAACCGTATTACCGCCTTTGAGTGAGCTGATACCGCTCGCCGCA
GCCGAACGACCGAGCGCAGCGAGTCAGTGAGCGAGGAAGCGGAAGAGCGCCCAATACGCAAACCGCCTCT
CCCCGCGCGTTGGCCGATTCATTAATGCAGCTGGCACGACAGGTTTCCCGACTGGAAAGCGGGCAGTGAG
CGCAACGCAATTAATGTGAGTTAGCTCACTCATTAGGCACCCCAGGCTTTACACTTTATGCTTCCGGCTC
GTATGTTGTGTGGAATTGTGAGCGGATAACAATTTCACACAGGAAACAGCTATGACCATGATTACGCCAA
GCTTGCATGCCTGCAGGTCGACTCTAGAGGATCCCCTTTGAAGACAATGTGGAGGATGCACATGTGACCG
AGGGATTGTCTTCGTGGAAACTTGGGACTTCAGATTCCACCCCTTGCAAGCGTGGAAAGCCTTCCGACCA
AGGGAAGTGTCGGATGTAGAGGAAATGGAAAGTTTGTTCTCAGATGGGGACTTGCTTGATTGCTTCACAA
GAATGCCAGCTTATGCGGTAAACGCAGAGGAAGATTTAGCTGCAATCAGGAAAACGCCCGAGATGGATGT
CGGTCAAGAAGTTAAAGAACCTGCAGGAGACAGAAATCAATACTCAAACCCTGCAGAAACTTTCCTCAAC
AAGCTCCACAGGAAACACAGTAGGGAGGTGAAACACCAGGCCGCAAAGAAAGCTAAACGCCTAGCTGAAA
TCCAGGAGTCAATGAGAGCTGAAGGTGATGCCGAACCAAATGAAATAAGCGGGGGCATGGGGGCAATACC
CAGCAACGCCGAACTTCCTGGGCCCAAA
