Features (pLannotate 1.2.2; 14 found; start..end, strand, type, name):
    119..175     -  CDS            GmR (fragment): gentamycin acetyltransferase; aacC1; confers resistance to gentamycin
    263..343     +  CDS            int (fragment): INT2_ECOLX - Protein inferred from homology: Swiss-Prot protein existence level 3. Putative integrase believed to be involved in the insertion of antibiotic resistance genes into plasmids and transposons. From Escherichia coli.
    334..438     -  promoter       AmpR promoter: bla
    533..568     +  CDS            rop (fragment): Rop protein, which maintains plasmids at low copy number; rop
    670..769     +  misc_feature   bom (fragment): basis of mobility region from pBR322
    775..932     -  CDS            lacZα (fragment): LacZα fragment of β-galactosidase; lacZ fragment
    918..1382    -  CDS            RDRP_PVXX3 (fragment): Protein inferred from homology: Swiss-Prot protein existence level 3. RNA replication. The central part of this protein possibly functions as an ATP-binding helicase (Probable). From Potato virus X (strain X3) (PVX).
   1430..1467    +  misc_feature   MCS (fragment): pUC18/19 multiple cloning site
   1504..1520    -  protein_bind   lac operator: The lac repressor binds to the lac operator to inhibit transcription in E. coli. This inhibition can be relieved by adding lactose or isopropyl-β-D-thiogalactopyranoside (IPTG). lac repressor encoded by lacI
   1528..1558    -  promoter       lac promoter: promoter for the E. coli lac operon
   1573..1594    -  protein_bind   CAP binding site: CAP binding activates transcription in the presence of cAMP. E. coli catabolite activator protein
   1607..1699    -  CDS            lacI (fragment): lac repressor; lacI; The lac repressor binds to the lac operator to inhibit transcription in E. coli. This inhibition can be relieved by adding lactose or isopropyl-β-D-thiogalactopyranoside (IPTG).
   1882..2470    -  rep_origin     ori: high-copy-number ColE1/pMB1/pBR322/pUC origin of replication
   2641..112     -  CDS            SmR (across the origin): aminoglycoside adenylyltransferase (Murphy, 1985); aadA; confers resistance to spectinomycin and streptomycin
>Addgene plasmid #104663 | pUG41800 | addgene full sequence | sequence record 205600 | Addgene NGS Result
CTGCGGAGCCGTACAAATGTACGGCCAGCAACGTCGGTTCGAGATGGCGCTCGATGACGCCAACTACCTC
TGATAGTTGAGTCGATACTTCGGCGATCACCGCTTCCCTCATGATGTTTAACTTTGTTTTAGGGCGACTG
CCCTGCTGCGTAACATCGTTGCTGCTCCATAACATCAAACATCGACCCACGGCGTAACGCGCTTGCTGCT
TGGATGCCCGAGGCATAGACTGTACCCCAAAAAAAAACAGTCATAACAAGCCATGAAAACCGCCACTGCG
CCGTTACCACCGCTGCGTTCGGTCAAGGTTCTGGACCAGTTGCGTGAGCGCATACTCTTCCTTTTTCAAT
ATTATTGAAGCATTTATCAGGGTTATTGTCTCATGAGCGGATACATATTTGAATGTATTTAGAAAAATAA
ACAAATAGGGGTTCCGCGCACATTTCCCCGAAAAGTGCCACCTGACGTCTAAGAAACCATTATTATCATG
ACATTAACCTATAAAAATAGGCGTATCACGAGGCCCTTTCGACTCGCGCGTTTCGGTGATGACGGTGAAA
ACCTCTGACACATGCAGCTCCCGGAGATGGTCACAGCTTGTCTGTAAGCGGATGCCGGGAGCAGACAAGC
CCGTCAGGGCGCGTCAGCGGGTGTTGGCGGGTGTCGGGGCTGGCTTAACTATGCGGCATCAGAGCAGATT
GTACTGAGAGTGCACCATATGCGGTGTGAAATACCGCACAGATGCGTAAGGAGAAAATACCGCATCAGGC
GCCATTCGCCATTCAGGCTGCGCAACTGTTGGGAAGGGCGATCGGTGCGGGCCTCTTCGCTATTACGCCA
GCTGGCGAAAGGGGGATGTGCTGCAAGGCGATTAAGTTGGGTAACGCCAGGGTTTTCCCAGTCACGACGT
TGTAAAACGACGGCCAGTGAATTCGAGCTCGGTACCCTTTGGGCCCAGGAAGTTCGGCGTTGCTGGGTAT
TGCCCCCATGCCCCCGCTTATTTCATTTGGTTCGGCATCACCTTCAGCTCTCATTGACTCCTGGATTTCA
GCTAGGCGTTTAGCTTTCTTTGCGGCCTGGTGTTTCACCTCCCTACTGTGTTTCCTGTGGAGCTTGTTGA
GGAAAGTTTCTGCAGGGTTTGAGTATTGATTTCTGTCTCCTGCAGGTTCTTTAACTTCTTGACCGACATC
CATCTCGGGCGTTTTCCTGATTGCAGCTAAATCTTCCTCTGCGTTTACCGCATAAGCTGGCATTCTTGTG
AAGCAATCAAGCAAGTCCCCATCTGAGAACAAACTTTCCATTTCCTCTACATCCGACACTTCCCTTGGTC
GGAAGGCTTTCCACGCTTGCAAGGGGTGGAATCTGAAGTCCCAAGTTTCCACGAAGACAATCCCTCGGTC
ACATGTGCATCCTCCACATTGTCTTCAAAGGGGATCCTCTAGAGTCGACCTGCAGGCATGCAAGCTTGGC
GTAATCATGGTCATAGCTGTTTCCTGTGTGAAATTGTTATCCGCTCACAATTCCACACAACATACGAGCC
GGAAGCATAAAGTGTAAAGCCTGGGGTGCCTAATGAGTGAGCTAACTCACATTAATTGCGTTGCGCTCAC
TGCCCGCTTTCCAGTCGGGAAACCTGTCGTGCCAGCTGCATTAATGAATCGGCCAACGCGCGGGGAGAGG
CGGTTTGCGTATTGGGCGCTCTTCCGCTTCCTCGCTCACTGACTCGCTGCGCTCGGTCGTTCGGCTGCGG
CGAGCGGTATCAGCTCACTCAAAGGCGGTAATACGGTTATCCACAGAATCAGGGGATAACGCAGGAAAGA
ACATGTGAGCAAAAGGCCAGCAAAAGGCCAGGAACCGTAAAAAGGCCGCGTTGCTGGCGTTTTTCCATAG
GCTCCGCCCCCCTGACGAGCATCACAAAAATCGACGCTCAAGTCAGAGGTGGCGAAACCCGACAGGACTA
TAAAGATACCAGGCGTTTCCCCCTGGAAGCTCCCTCGTGCGCTCTCCTGTTCCGACCCTGCCGCTTACCG
GATACCTGTCCGCCTTTCTCCCTTCGGGAAGCGTGGCGCTTTCTCATAGCTCACGCTGTAGGTATCTCAG
TTCGGTGTAGGTCGTTCGCTCCAAGCTGGGCTGTGTGCACGAACCCCCCGTTCAGCCCGACCGCTGCGCC
TTATCCGGTAACTATCGTCTTGAGTCCAACCCGGTAAGACACGACTTATCGCCACTGGCAGCAGCCACTG
GTAACAGGATTAGCAGAGCGAGGTATGTAGGCGGTGCTACAGAGTTCTTGAAGTGGTGGCCTAACTACGG
CTACACTAGAAGAACAGTATTTGGTATCTGCGCTCTGCTGAAGCCAGTTACCTTCGGAAAAAGAGTTGGT
AGCTCTTGATCCGGCAAACAAACCACCGCTGGTAGCGGTGGTTTTTTTGTTTGCAAGCAGCAGATTACGC
GCAGAAAAAAAGGATCTCAAGAAGATCCTTTGATCTTTTCTACGGGGTCTGACGCTCAGTGGAACGAAAA
CTCACGTTAAGGGATTTTGGTCATGAGATTATCAAAAAGGATCTTCACCTAGATCCTTTTAAATTAAAAA
TGAAGTTTTAAATCAATCTAAAGTATATATGAGTAAACTTGGTCTGACAGTTATTTGCCGACTACCTTGG
TGATCTCGCCTTTCACGTAGTGGACAAATTCTTCCAACTGATCTGCGCGCGAGGCCAAGCGATCTTCTTC
TTGTCCAAGATAAGCCTGTCTAGCTTCAAGTATGACGGGCTGATACTGGGCCGGCAGGCGCTCCATTGCC
CAGTCGGCAGCGACATCCTTCGGCGCGATTTTGCCGGTTACTGCGCTGTACCAAATGCGGGACAACGTAA
GCACTACATTTCGCTCATCGCCAGCCCAGTCGGGCGGCGAGTTCCATAGCGTTAAGGTTTCATTTAGCGC
CTCAAATAGATCCTGTTCAGGAACCGGATCAAAGAGTTCCTCCGCCGCTGGACCTACCAAGGCAACGCTA
TGTTCTCTTGCTTTTGTCAGCAAGATAGCCAGATCAATGTCGATCGTGGCTGGCTCGAAGATACCTGCAA
GAATGTCATTGCGCTGCCATTCTCCAAATTGCAGTTCGCGCTTAGCTGGATAACGCCACGGAATGATGTC
GTCGTGCACAACAATGGTGACTTCTACAGCGCGGAGAATCTCGCTCTCTCCAGGGGAAGCCGAAGTTTCC
AAAAGGTCGTTGATCAAAGCTCGCCGCGTTGTTTCATCAAGCCTTACGGTCACCGTAACCAGCAAATCAA
TATCACTGTGTGGCTTCAGGCCGCCATCCA
